Addgene plasmid #226692: pAM100
Purpose: TitinV15P-21-C-2-K-1
Depositing lab: Andreas Martin. Depositing organization: University of California, Berkeley. Publication: The 26S Proteasome Utilizes a Kinetic Gateway to Prioritize Substrate Degradation. Bard JAM, Bashore C, Dong KC, Martin A. Cell. 2019 Apr 4;177(2):286-298.e15. doi: 10.1016/j.cell.2019.02.031. Epub 2019 Mar 28. PubMed 30929903.
Backbone
  Vector backbone: TXB1
  Vector type: Bacterial Expression
Growth in bacteria
  Bacterial resistance: Kanamycin, 50 μg/mL
  Growth temperature: 37°C
  Growth strain: DH5alpha
  Copy number: High Copy
Gene/Insert
  Gene/Insert name: titin
  Species: H. sapiens (human)
  Entrez Gene: TTN (a.k.a. CMD1G, CMH9, CMPD4, CMYO5, CMYP5, EOMFC, HMERF, LGMD2J, LGMDR10, MYLK5, SALMY, TMD)
  Promoter: T7
  Tag / fusion protein: cyclin B (C terminal on insert); GyrA inteine- Chitin Binding domain (C terminal on insert)
  Cloning method: Unknown
  Sequencing primers: 5′ T7 forward
Terms and licenses: Academic/Nonprofit Terms; Industry Terms: Not Available to Industry
How to cite: pAM100 was a gift from Andreas Martin (Addgene plasmid # 226692 ; http://n2t.net/addgene:226692 ; RRID:Addgene_226692)
