[The description below was written by a language model from this plasmid's Addgene catalogue record and pLannotate feature annotations shown in this document.]
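Description:
pAM100 is a 6,049-nt bacterial expression plasmid built on a TXB1 (intein–chitin binding domain) backbone for producing a titin-based model substrate in E. coli. It replicates from a ColE1/pMB1-type origin and also carries the pBR322-derived bom and rop elements. The catalogue nonetheless lists it as high copy. Selection is by kanamycin through an aph(3')-Ia gene. An f1 origin is also present, and short fragments annotated as tetracycline-resistance sequence, an AmpR promoter piece and an RSF origin fragment appear to be backbone remnants rather than functional parts.

The expression cassette consists of a T7 promoter followed by a lac operator and the phage T7 gene 10 ribosome binding site, with a plasmid-borne lacI gene providing repression, so transcription depends on T7 RNA polymerase and can be induced with IPTG. The insert is listed as human titin (TTN), and the purpose string "TitinV15P-21-C-2-K-1" suggests a V15P variant with a defined tail design, although the record does not explain this nomenclature. The catalogue records a cyclin B-derived segment fused to the C-terminus of the insert. The feature table does not annotate the titin or cyclin B regions themselves. It shows only a short match to an ssrA-like tag fragment just upstream of the intein, which may be a partial similarity hit. Downstream lie the Mxe GyrA intein and the Bacillus circulans chitin binding domain, then a T7 terminator. This arrangement lets the fusion be captured on chitin resin and released by thiol-induced cleavage at the intein's N-terminus, leaving the target protein without the affinity tag. The associated publication concerns how the 26S proteasome prioritises substrate degradation, consistent with use of the purified protein as a degradation substrate.
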