Features (pLannotate 1.2.2; 21 found; start..end, strand, type, name):
      1..35      +  rep_origin     RSF ori (fragment): Plasmids containing the RSF 1030 origin of replication can be propagated in E. coli cells that contain additional plasmids with compatible origins.
     40..179     -  misc_feature   bom: basis of mobility region from pBR322
    281..472     -  CDS            rop: Rop protein, which maintains plasmids at low copy number; rop
    489..869     +  CDS            YPB1_ECOLX: Protein predicted: Swiss-Prot protein existence level 4. From Escherichia coli.
    941..1232    -  CDS            TcR (fragment): tetracycline efflux protein; tet; confers resistance to tetracycline
   1247..1268    -  protein_bind   CAP binding site: CAP binding activates transcription in the presence of cAMP. E. coli catabolite activator protein
   1281..2363    -  CDS            lacI: lac repressor; lacI; The lac repressor binds to the lac operator to inhibit transcription in E. coli. This inhibition can be relieved by adding lactose or isopropyl-β-D-thiogalactopyranoside (IPTG).
   2364..2441    -  promoter       lacI promoter: lacI
   2449..2484    -  CDS            TcR (fragment): tetracycline efflux protein; tet; confers resistance to tetracycline
   2487..2505    +  promoter       T7 promoter: promoter for bacteriophage T7 RNA polymerase
   2506..2530    +  protein_bind   lac operator: The lac repressor binds to the lac operator to inhibit transcription in E. coli. This inhibition can be relieved by adding lactose or isopropyl-β-D-thiogalactopyranoside (IPTG). lac repressor encoded by lacI
   2545..2567    +  RBS            RBS: efficient ribosome binding site from bacteriophage T7 gene 10 (Olins and Rangwala, 1989)
   2883..2907    +  CDS            ssrA tag (LVA) (fragment): C-terminal peptide that mediates degradation in bacteria through the ClpXP and ClpAP proteases (McGinness et al., 2006) mutant LVA variant that confers accelerated degradation under some conditions (Andersen et al., 1998)
   2931..3524    +  CDS            Mxe GyrA intein: modified GyrA intein (Southworth et al., 1999); Mycobacterium xenopi gyrA; N-terminal cleavage of this intein can be induced by thiols.
   3555..3710    +  CDS            CBD: chitin binding domain from chitinase A1 (Watanabe et al., 1994); Bacillus circulans chiA
   3722..3739    +  CDS            SET1 (fragment): solubility-enhancement tag derived from T7 phage gene 10B
   3747..3794    +  terminator     T7 terminator: transcription terminator for bacteriophage T7 RNA polymerase
   3831..4259    +  rep_origin     f1 ori (sequence partly withheld): f1 bacteriophage origin of replication; arrow indicates direction of (+) strand synthesis
   4312..4369    +  promoter       AmpR promoter (fragment): bla
   4378..5193    -  CDS            KanR: aminoglycoside phosphotransferase; aph(3')-Ia; confers resistance to kanamycin in bacteria or G418 (Geneticin®) in eukaryotes
   5315..5903    +  rep_origin     ori: high-copy-number ColE1/pMB1/pBR322/pUC origin of replication
>Addgene plasmid #226692 | pAM100 | addgene full sequence | sequence record 450910 | Addgene NGS Result
CGAGCGCAGCGAGTCAGTGAGCGAGGAAGCGGAAGAGCGCCTGATGCGGTATTTTCTCCTTACGCATCTG
TGCGGTATTTCACACCGCAATGGTGCACTCTCAGTACAATCTGCTCTGATGCCGCATAGTTAAGCCAGTA
TACACTCCGCTATCGCTACGTGACTGGGTCATGGCTGCGCCCCGACACCCGCCAACACCCGCTGACGCGC
CCTGACGGGCTTGTCTGCTCCCGGCATCCGCTTACAGACAAGCTGTGACCGTCTCCGGGAGCTGCATGTG
TCAGAGGTTTTCACCGTCATCACCGAAACGCGCGAGGCAGCTGCGGTAAAGCTCATCAGCGTGGTCGTGA
AGCGATTCACAGATGTCTGCCTGTTCATCCGCGTCCAGCTCGTTGAGTTTCTCCAGAAGCGTTAATGTCT
GGCTTCTGATAAAGCGGGCCATGTTAAGGGCGGTTTTTTCCTGTTTGGTCACTGATGCCTCCGTGTAAGG
GGGATTTCTGTTCATGGGGGTAATGATACCGATGAAACGAGAGAGGATGCTCACGATACGGGTTACTGAT
GATGAACATGCCCGGTTACTGGAACGTTGTGAGGGTAAACAACTGGCGGTATGGATGCGGCGGGACCAGA
GAAAAATCACTCAGGGTCAATGCCAGCGCTTCGTTAATACAGATGTAGGTGTTCCACAGGGTAGCCAGCA
GCATCCTGCGATGCAGATCCGGAACATAATGGTGCAGGGCGCTGACTTCCGCGTTTCCAGACTTTACGAA
ACACGGAAACCGAAGACCATTCATGTTGTTGCTCAGGTCGCAGACGTTTTGCAGCAGCAGTCGCTTCACG
TTCGCTCGCGTATCGGTGATTCATTCTGCTAACCAGTAAGGCAACCCCGCCAGCCTAGCCGGGTCCTCAA
CGACAGGAGCACGATCATGCGCACCCGTGGGGCCGCCATGCCGGCGATAATGGCCTGCTTCTCGCCGAAA
CGTTTGGTGGCGGGACCAGTGACGAAGGCTTGAGCGAGGGCGTGCAAGATTCCGAATACCGCAAGCGACA
GGCCGATCATCGTCGCGCTCCAGCGAAAGCGGTCCTCGCCGAAAATGACCCAGAGCGCTGCCGGCACCTG
TCCTACGAGTTGCATGATAAAGAAGACAGTCATAAGTGCGGCGACGATAGTCATGCCCCGCGCCCACCGG
AAGGAGCTGACTGGGTTGAAGGCTCTCAAGGGCATCGGTCGAGATCCCGGTGCCTAATGAGTGAGCTAAC
TTACATTAATTGCGTTGCGCTCACTGCCCGCTTTCCAGTCGGGAAACCTGTCGTGCCAGCTGCATTAATG
AATCGGCCAACGCGCGGGGAGAGGCGGTTTGCGTATTGGGCGCCAGGGTGGTTTTTCTTTTCACCAGTGA
GACGGGCAACAGCTGATTGCCCTTCACCGCCTGGCCCTGAGAGAGTTGCAGCAAGCGGTCCACGCTGGTT
TGCCCCAGCAGGCGAAAATCCTGTTTGATGGTGGTTAACGGCGGGATATAACATGAGCTGTCTTCGGTAT
CGTCGTATCCCACTACCGAGATATCCGCACCAACGCGCAGCCCGGACTCGGTAATGGCGCGCATTGCGCC
CAGCGCCATCTGATCGTTGGCAACCAGCATCGCAGTGGGAACGATGCCCTCATTCAGCATTTGCATGGTT
TGTTGAAAACCGGACATGGCACTCCAGTCGCCTTCCCGTTCCGCTATCGGCTGAATTTGATTGCGAGTGA
GATATTTATGCCAGCCAGCCAGACGCAGACGCGCCGAGACAGAACTTAATGGGCCCGCTAACAGCGCGAT
TTGCTGGTGACCCAATGCGACCAGATGCTCCACGCCCAGTCGCGTACCGTCTTCATGGGAGAAAATAATA
CTGTTGATGGGTGTCTGGTCAGAGACATCAAGAAATAACGCCGGAACATTAGTGCAGGCAGCTTCCACAG
CAATGGCATCCTGGTCATCCAGCGGATAGTTAATGATCAGCCCACTGACGCGTTGCGCGAGAAGATTGTG
CACCGCCGCTTTACAGGCTTCGACGCCGCTTCGTTCTACCATCGACACCACCACGCTGGCACCCAGTTGA
TCGGCGCGAGATTTAATCGCCGCGACAATTTGCGACGGCGCGTGCAGGGCCAGACTGGAGGTGGCAACGC
CAATCAGCAACGACTGTTTGCCCGCCAGTTGTTGTGCCACGCGGTTGGGAATGTAATTCAGCTCCGCCAT
CGCCGCTTCCACTTTTTCCCGCGTTTTCGCAGAAACGTGGCTGGCCTGGTTCACCACGCGGGAAACGGTC
TGATAAGAGACACCGGCATACTCTGCGACATCGTATAACGTTACTGGTTTCACATTCACCACCCTGAATT
GACTCTCTTCCGGGCGCTATCATGCCATACCGCGAAAGGTTTTGCGCCATTCGATGGTGTCCGGGATCTC
GACGCTCTCCCTTATGCGACTCCTGCATTAGGAAATTAATACGACTCACTATAGGGGAATTGTGAGCGGA
TAACAATTCCCCTGTAGAAATAATTTTGTTTAACTTTAATAAGGAGATATACCATGGGTGGCGGACTAAT
AGAAGTGGAACGCCCTCTGTACGGAGTAGAGGTGTTTCCGGGTGAAACAGCCCACTTTGAAATTGAACTT
TCTGAACCTGATGTTCACGGCCAGTGGCGCCTGCGCGGACAGCCTTTGGCAGCTTCCCCTGACTGTGAAA
TCATTGAGGATGGACGCCGCCATATTCTGATCCTTCATAACTGTCAGCTGGGTATGACAGGAGAGGTTTC
CTTCCAGGCTGCTAATACCCGCTCTGCAGCCAATCTGCGCGTGCGCGAATTGGGTGGAGCAGGACCGCCA
CCATATAGTGCAGCAAACGACGAAAACTACGCTTTAGCAGCGCATTGTGGTGGCAAATATTGCATCACGG
GAGATGCACTAGTTGCCCTACCCGAGGGCGAGTCGGTACGCATCGCCGACATCGTGCCGGGTGCGCGGCC
CAACAGTGACAACGCCATCGACCTGAAAGTCCTTGACCGGCATGGCAATCCCGTGCTCGCCGACCGGCTG
TTCCACTCCGGCGAGCATCCGGTGTACACGGTGCGTACGGTCGAAGGTCTGCGTGTGACGGGCACCGCGA
ACCACCCGTTGTTGTGTTTGGTCGACGTCGCCGGGGTGCCGACCCTGCTGTGGAAGCTGATCGACGAAAT
CAAGCCGGGCGATTACGCGGTGATTCAACGCAGCGCATTCAGCGTCGACTGTGCAGGTTTTGCCCGCGGG
AAACCCGAATTTGCGCCCACAACCTACACAGTCGGCGTCCCTGGACTGGTGCGTTTCTTGGAAGCACACC
ACCGAGACCCGGACGCCCAAGCTATCGCCGACGAGCTGACCGACGGGCGGTTCTACTACGCGAAAGTCGC
CAGTGTCACCGACGCCGGCGTGCAGCCGGTGTATAGCCTTCGTGTCGACACGGCAGACCACGCGTTTATC
ACGAACGGGTTCGTCAGCCACGCTACTGGCCTCACCGGTCTGAACTCAGGCCTCACGACAAATCCTGGTG
TATCCGCTTGGCAGGTCAACACAGCTTATACTGCGGGACAATTGGTCACATATAACGGCAAGACGTATAA
ATGTTTGCAGCCCCACACCTCCTTGGCAGGATGGGAACCATCCAACGTTCCTGCCTTGTGGCAGCTTCAA
TAATTAACCTAGGCTGCTGCCACCGCTGAGCAATAACTAGCATAACCCCTTGGGGCCTCTAAACGGGTCT
TGAGGGGTTTTTTGCTGAAAGGAGGAACTATATCCGGATTGGCGAATGGG
[124 nt withheld, positions 3831-3954]
C
[91 nt withheld, positions 3956-4046]
A
[49 nt withheld, positions 4048-4096]
CCTTTGACGTTGGAGTCCACGTTCTTT
[37 nt withheld, positions 4124-4160]
ACCCTATCTCGGTCTATTCTTTTGATTTATAAGGGATTTTGCCGATTTCGGCCTATTGGTTAAAAAATGA
GCTGATTTAACAAAAATTTAACGCGAATTTTAACAAAATATTAACGCTTACAATTTAGGTGGCACTTTTC
GGGGAAATGTGCGCGGAACCCCTATTTGTTTATTTTTCTAAATACATTCAAATATGTATCCGCTCATGAA
TTAATTCTTAGAAAAACTCATCGAGCATCAAATGAAACTGCAATTTATTCATATCAGGATTATCAATACC
ATATTTTTGAAAAAGCCGTTTCTGTAATGAAGGAGAAAACTCACCGAGGCAGTTCCATAGGATGGCAAGA
TCCTGGTATCGGTCTGCGATTCCGACTCGTCCAACATCAATACAACCTATTAATTTCCCCTCGTCAAAAA
TAAGGTTATCAAGTGAGAAATCACCATGAGTGACGACTGAATCCGGTGAGAATGGCAAAAGTTTATGCAT
TTCTTTCCAGACTTGTTCAACAGGCCAGCCATTACGCTCGTCATCAAAATCACTCGCATCAACCAAACCG
TTATTCATTCGTGATTGCGCCTGAGCGAGACGAAATACGCGATCGCTGTTAAAAGGACAATTACAAACAG
GAATCGAATGCAACCGGCGCAGGAACACTGCCAGCGCATCAACAATATTTTCACCTGAATCAGGATATTC
TTCTAATACCTGGAATGCTGTTTTCCCGGGGATCGCAGTGGTGAGTAACCATGCATCATCAGGAGTACGG
ATAAAATGCTTGATGGTCGGAAGAGGCATAAATTCCGTCAGCCAGTTTAGTCTGACCATCTCATCTGTAA
CATCATTGGCAACGCTACCTTTGCCATGTTTCAGAAACAACTCTGGCGCATCGGGCTTCCCATACAATCG
ATAGATTGTCGCACCTGATTGCCCGACATTATCGCGAGCCCATTTATACCCATATAAATCAGCATCCATG
TTGGAATTTAATCGCGGCCTAGAGCAAGACGTTTCCCGTTGAATATGGCTCATAACACCCCTTGTATTAC
TGTTTATGTAAGCAGACAGTTTTATTGTTCATGACCAAAATCCCTTAACGTGAGTTTTCGTTCCACTGAG
CGTCAGACCCCGTAGAAAAGATCAAAGGATCTTCTTGAGATCCTTTTTTTCTGCGCGTAATCTGCTGCTT
GCAAACAAAAAAACCACCGCTACCAGCGGTGGTTTGTTTGCCGGATCAAGAGCTACCAACTCTTTTTCCG
AAGGTAACTGGCTTCAGCAGAGCGCAGATACCAAATACTGTCCTTCTAGTGTAGCCGTAGTTAGGCCACC
ACTTCAAGAACTCTGTAGCACCGCCTACATACCTCGCTCTGCTAATCCTGTTACCAGTGGCTGCTGCCAG
TGGCGATAAGTCGTGTCTTACCGGGTTGGACTCAAGACGATAGTTACCGGATAAGGCGCAGCGGTCGGGC
TGAACGGGGGGTTCGTGCACACAGCCCAGCTTGGAGCGAACGACCTACACCGAACTGAGATACCTACAGC
GTGAGCTATGAGAAAGCGCCACGCTTCCCGAAGGGAGAAAGGCGGACAGGTATCCGGTAAGCGGCAGGGT
CGGAACAGGAGAGCGCACGAGGGAGCTTCCAGGGGGAAACGCCTGGTATCTTTATAGTCCTGTCGGGTTT
CGCCACCTCTGACTTGAGCGTCGATTTTTGTGATGCTCGTCAGGGGGGCGGAGCCTATGGAAAAACGCCA
GCAACGCGGCCTTTTTACGGTTCCTGGCCTTTTGCTGGCCTTTTGCTCACATGTTCTTTCCTGCGTTATC
CCCTGATTCTGTGGATAACCGTATTACCGCCTTTGAGTGAGCTGATACCGCTCGCCGCAGCCGAACGAC
